>Addgene plasmid #74447 | pLenti.CMV/TO_PRKAA2 | addgene partial sequence | sequence record 142156 | WPRE-R 5'-CATAGCGTAAAAGGAGCAACA-3'
AATTTTGTAATCCAGAGGTTGATTGTCGAGCGGCCGCCACTGTGCTGGATATCAACCACTTTGTACAAGA
AAGCTGGGTTCTAACGGGCTAAAGTAGTAATCAGACTGGCACACATTTCAAAAAAATCCATGGTGTGACT
GCCCAGGCGAGGTGAAACTGAAGACAATGTGCTTCCGGTCAAAGAGCCAGTGAGAGAGCCAGAAAGTGAA
TGGCTCTCTGCAGTTGTGGAATCAAAACTTGATCTTGGTCTGTGTAAGCCAGCAGCAGAACAGGAACGCT
GAGGTGTTGAGGAACCAGATCTCTGCTCCACTACTTCATCATCAATGCTTTTAAAGTCCAAAAGATAGCT
CCTGTTATCAACCAGGTAAAGTTGTAAGCTCATTTTCACGTAATTGCCAGTCACTGGATTTTTTCTTCTT
ACACGAAGATGGTATGCATTCACTACCTTCCATTCAAAATCCAGCTGCTTCATAGCTCGGTAAACTTCAG
CCATAATGTCATACGGTTTGCTCTGACTTCGGATTCCAAGATGCCACTTGGCTTTTTTCACAGCTAAAGA
TTTGGGCTTAGTCGTATTCAGTGCATCCAATGGACATCTTGCTTTGGGGCTGTCTGCTATAAGAGGTGGC
ATCCTTTCTGGATGAGGTTTCAGGCCTGGGGGAATATGCATGGCACTATCATCCATAAAAGAACCAGATG
GAGGACTAGAGGCGAGGTAGAACTCACTGGCTTGGTTCATTATTCTCCGATTGTCAATGATAAGATGATA
AGCCACTGCAAGCTGGTCTTGAGGGTCACCACTATATAAACTGTTCATTACTTCTGATTCTGTACATTCA
AATTTTTCACACACTTCTTTCACAGCCTCATCATCAATGACGTTAGCATCATAGGAAGGGTCTTCAGGAA
ATAAGTAACT
