>Addgene plasmid #74447 | pLenti.CMV/TO_PRKAA2 | addgene partial sequence | sequence record 145691 | CMV-F 5'-CGCAAATGGGCGGTAGGCGTG-3'
CCTATCAGTGATAGAGATCTCCCTATCAGTGATAGAGATCGTCGACTAGTCCCCTGTGGTGGAATTCTGC
AGATATCAACAAGTTTGTACAAAAAAGCAGGCACCATGGCTGAGAAGCAGAAGCACGACGGGCGGGTGAA
GATCGGACACTACGTGCTGGGCGACACGCTGGGCGTCGGCACCTTCGGCAAAGTGAAGATTGGAGAACAT
CAATTAACAGGCCATAAAGTGGCAGTTAAAATCTTAAATAGACAGAAGATTCGCAGTTTAGATGTTGTTG
GAAAAATAAAACGAGAAATTCAAAATCTAAAACTCTTTCGTCATCCTCATATTATCAAACTATACCAGGT
GATCAGCACTCCAACAGATTTTTTTATGGTAATGGAATATGTGTCTGGAGGTGAATTATTTGACTACATC
TGTAAGCATGGACGGGTTGAAGAGATGGAAGCCAGGCGGCTCTTTCAGCAGATTCTGTCTGCTGTGGATT
ACTGTCATAGGCATATGGTTGTTCATCGAGACCTGAAACCAGAGAATGTCCTGTTGGATGCACACATGAA
TGCCAAGATAGCCGATTTCGGATTATCTAATATGATGTCAGATGGTGAATTTCTGAGAACTAGTTGCGGA
TCTCCAAATTATGCAGCACCTGAAGTCATCTCAGGCAGATTGTATGCAGGTCCTGAAGTTGATATCTGGA
GCTGTGGTGTTATCTTGTATGCTCTTCTTTGTGGCACCCTCCCATTTGATGATGAGCATGTACCTACGTT
ATTTAAGAAGATCCGAGGGGGTGTCTTTTATATCCCAGAATATCTCAATCGTTCTGTCGCCACTCTCCTG
ATGCATATGCTGCAGGTTGACCCACTGAAACGAGCAACTA
