[The description below was written by a language model from this plasmid's Addgene catalogue record.]
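Description:
pLenti.CMV/TO_PRKAA2 is a lentiviral mammalian expression plasmid built on the pLenti CMV/TO Puro empty backbone. It carries the wild-type human PRKAA2 coding sequence, which encodes the alpha 2 catalytic subunit of AMP-activated protein kinase (AMPK), and the protein is expressed without any epitope or fluorescent tag. The plasmid is propagated in bacteria under ampicillin selection. A recombination-deficient strain is recorded as the host, as is common for lentiviral vectors whose repeated LTR sequences can be unstable. Copy number and cloning method are not stated, and no feature table is available, so element positions and the full set of viral components cannot be confirmed from the record.

Expression of the insert is driven by a CMV promoter. The "CMV/TO" designation indicates a CMV promoter carrying tetracycline operator sites. Such a promoter is constitutively active in ordinary cells, but it becomes tetracycline- or doxycycline-inducible in cells that express the Tet repressor. The listed 3′ sequencing primer anneals in a WPRE, implying that this post-transcriptional element, which generally enhances transcript stability and expression, lies downstream of the insert. A puromycin resistance marker allows selection of stably transduced mammalian cells.

As a transfer vector, the plasmid would be co-transfected with packaging and envelope plasmids to make lentiviral particles that integrate the cassette into target cells. The record supports its use for stable expression or re-expression of untagged wild-type AMPK alpha 2. It was deposited in connection with work on AMPK's role in mitochondrial fission in response to energy stress.
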