Addgene plasmid #74447: pLenti.CMV/TO_PRKAA2
Purpose: Lentiviral expression vector encoding untagged WT human AMPK alpha 2
Depositing lab: Reuben Shaw. Depositing organization: Salk Institute for Biological Studies. Publication: Metabolism. AMP-activated protein kinase mediates mitochondrial fission in response to energy stress. Toyama EQ, Herzig S, Courchet J, Lewis TL Jr, Loson OC, Hellberg K, Young NP, Chen H, Polleux F, Chan DC, Shaw RJ. Science. 2016 Jan 15;351(6270):275-81. doi: 10.1126/science.aab4138. PubMed 26816379.
Backbone
  Vector backbone: pLenti CMV/TO Puro empty (w175-1)
  Backbone manufacturer: Addgene plasmid 17482
  Vector type: Mammalian Expression, Lentiviral
  Selectable markers: Puromycin
Growth in bacteria
  Bacterial resistance: Ampicillin, 100 μg/mL
  Growth temperature: 30°C
  Growth strain: NEB Stable
  Copy number: Unknown
Gene/Insert
  Gene/Insert name: AMPK alpha 2
  Species: H. sapiens (human)
  Entrez Gene: PRKAA2 (a.k.a. AMPK, AMPK2, AMPKa2, PRKAA)
  Promoter: CMV
  Cloning method: Unknown
  Sequencing primers: 5′ CMV-F; 3′ WPRE-R
Terms and licenses: Academic/Nonprofit Terms; Industry Terms: Not Available to Industry
How to cite: pLenti.CMV/TO_PRKAA2 was a gift from Reuben Shaw (Addgene plasmid # 74447 ; http://n2t.net/addgene:74447 ; RRID:Addgene_74447)
